Addgene plasmid #230112: AiP12368 - pAAV-AiE0529h-minBG-SYFP2-WPRE3-BGHpA (Alias: CN2368)
Purpose: AiE0529h is an enhancer sequence, designed to drive AAV-mediated transgene expression in specific populations of brain cells
Depositing lab: Allen Institute for Brain Science & Boaz Levi. Depositing organization: Allen Institute. Publication: A suite of enhancer AAVs and transgenic mouse lines for genetic access to cortical cell types. Ben-Simon Y, Hooper M, Narayan S, Daigle TL, Dwivedi D, Way SW, Oster A, Stafford DA, Mich JK, Taormina MJ, Martinez RA, Opitz-Araya X, Roth JR, Alexander JR, Allen S, Amster A, Arbuckle J, Ayala A, Baker PM, Bakken TE, Barcelli T, Barta S, Bendrick J, Bertagnolli D, Bielstein C, Bishwakarma P, Bowlus J, Boyer G, Brouner K, Casian B, Casper T, Chakka AB, Chakrabarty R, Chance RK, Chavan S, Clark M, Colbert K, Collman F, Daniel S, Departee M, DiValentin P, Donadio N, Dotson N, Egdorf T, Fliss T, Gabitto M, Garcia J, Gary A, Gasperini M, Gloe J, Goldy J, Gore BB, Graybuck L, Greisman N, Haeseleer F, Halterman C, Haradon Z, Hastings SD, Helback O, Ho W, Hockemeyer D, Huang C, Huff S, Hunker A, Johansen N, Jones D, Juneau Z, Kalmbach B, Kannan M, Khem S, Kussick E, Kutsal R, Larsen R, Lee C, Lee AY, Leibly M, Lenz GH, Li S, Liang E, Lusk N, Madigan Z, Malloy J, Malone J, McCue R, Melchor J, Mollenkopf T, Moosman S, Morin E, Newman D, Ng L, Ngo K, Omstead V, Otto S, Oyama A, Pena N, Pham T, Phillips E, Pom CA, Potekhina L, Ransford S, Ray PL, Rette D, Reynoldson C, Rimorin C, Rocha D, Ruiz A, Sanchez REA, Sawyer L, Sedeno-Cortes A, Sevigny JP, Shapovalova N, Shepard N, Shulga L, Sigler AR, Siverts L, Soliman S, Somasundaram S, Staats B, Stewart K, Szelenyi E, Tieu M, Trader C, Tran A, van Velthoven CTJ, Walker M, Wang Y, Weed N, Wirthlin M, Wood T, Wynalda B, Yao Z, Zhou T, Ariza J, Dee N, Reding M, Ronellenfitch K, Mufti S, Sunkin SM, Smith KA, Esposito L, Waters J, Thyagarajan B, Yao S, Lein ES, Zeng H, Levi BP, Ngai J, Ting JT, Tasic B. Cell. 2025 May 16:S0092-8674(25)00513-6. doi: 10.1016/j.cell.2025.05.002. PubMed 40403729.
Backbone
  Vector backbone: pAAV2
  Vector type: AAV
Growth in bacteria
  Bacterial resistance: Ampicillin, 100 μg/mL
  Growth temperature: 37°C
  Growth strain: NEB Stable
  Copy number: High Copy
Gene/Insert
  Gene/Insert name: SYFP2
  Species: Synthetic
  Promoter: minBG
  Cloning method: Gibson Cloning
Terms and licenses: Academic/Nonprofit Terms; Industry Terms: Not Available to Industry
How to cite: AiP12368 - pAAV-AiE0529h-minBG-SYFP2-WPRE3-BGHpA (Alias: CN2368) was a gift from Allen Institute for Brain Science & Boaz Levi (Addgene plasmid # 230112 ; http://n2t.net/addgene:230112 ; RRID:Addgene_230112)
