[The description below was written by a language model from this plasmid's Addgene catalogue record and pLannotate feature annotations shown in this document.]
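Description:
AiP12368 - pAAV-AiE0529h-minBG-SYFP2-WPRE3-BGHpA (alias CN2368) is an AAV transfer plasmid built on a pAAV2 backbone, intended for packaging an enhancer-driven fluorescent reporter into recombinant adeno-associated virus for delivery to brain tissue. In bacteria it is maintained as a high-copy plasmid through a ColE1/pUC-type origin and selected with ampicillin via the β-lactamase gene and its native promoter. An f1 phage origin is also present, along with small remnants of the pBR322 bom and rop regions. The 4,665 nt sequenced record shows a full AAV2 inverted terminal repeat downstream of the cassette. Only short ITR fragments are annotated at the upstream end, a common outcome for these repetitive, structured elements in sequencing and automated annotation.

Between the ITRs, the payload is a compact reporter cassette. The AiE0529h enhancer is placed upstream of minBG, a minimal promoter with little intrinsic activity, so transcription depends largely on the cell-type specificity of the enhancer. Neither the enhancer nor the minimal promoter is annotated in the feature table, but they presumably occupy the unannotated region before the coding sequence. This pair drives SYFP2, a rapidly maturing monomeric yellow fluorescent protein derived from Aequorea victoria. Downstream sits WPRE3, a shortened woodchuck hepatitis virus posttranscriptional regulatory element (detected as two WPRE fragments) that enhances transcript expression while saving packaging space. It is followed by the bovine growth hormone polyadenylation signal.

The construct belongs to a collection of enhancer AAVs developed for genetic access to cortical cell types. It serves to label, and to evaluate the specificity of, the brain cell population targeted by AiE0529h; the record does not state which population that is.
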