Features (pLannotate 1.2.2; 14 found; start..end, strand, type, name):
     12..39      +  repeat_region  AAV2 ITR (fragment): inverted terminal repeat of adeno-associated virus serotype 2 inverted
     68..95      +  repeat_region  AAV2 ITR (fragment): inverted terminal repeat of adeno-associated virus serotype 2 inverted
    683..1399    +  CDS            SYFP2: SYFP2 is a basic (constitutively fluorescent) yellow fluorescent protein published in 2006, derived from Aequorea victoria. It is reported to be a very rapidly-maturing monomer with moderate acid sensitivity.
   1439..1596    +  misc_feature   WPRE (fragment): woodchuck hepatitis virus posttranscriptional regulatory element
   1602..1682    +  misc_feature   WPRE (fragment): woodchuck hepatitis virus posttranscriptional regulatory element
   1699..1810    +  polyA_signal   bGH poly(A) signal: bovine growth hormone polyadenylation signal
   1928..2068    +  repeat_region  AAV2 ITR: inverted terminal repeat of adeno-associated virus serotype 2 inverted
   2073..2124    -  misc_feature   bom (fragment): basis of mobility region from pBR322
   2143..2598    +  rep_origin     f1 ori (sequence partly withheld): f1 bacteriophage origin of replication; arrow indicates direction of (+) strand synthesis
   2599..2648    -  misc_feature   bom (fragment): basis of mobility region from pBR322
   2750..2785    -  CDS            rop (fragment): Rop protein, which maintains plasmids at low copy number; rop
   2880..2984    +  promoter       AmpR promoter: bla
   2985..3845    +  CDS            AmpR: β-lactamase; bla; confers resistance to ampicillin, carbenicillin, and related antibiotics
   4016..4604    +  rep_origin     ori: high-copy-number ColE1/pMB1/pBR322/pUC origin of replication
>Addgene plasmid #230112 | AiP12368 - pAAV-AiE0529h-minBG-SYFP2-WPRE3-BGHpA (Alias: CN2368) | addgene full sequence | sequence record 461844 | Addgene NGS Result
CCTGCAGGCAGCTGCGCGCTCGCTCGCTCACTGAGGCCGCCCGGGCGTCGGGCGACCTTTGGTCGCCCGG
CCTCAGTGAGCGAGCGAGCGCGCAGAGAGGGAGTGGCCAACTCCATCACTAGGGGTTCCTGCGGCCGCAC
GCGTTCTGCCCAGGTTGATAATGCAACCAGGAAAAAGAAACACACACAGCAGGATCTGTGTCCTGGGGTT
TTTCCAAAGAGAGTTTTGAGGACTTCAATATTTAAAGGGGGAAGAGTGAGCATGAGGGGAAGGAGGAAAG
GAAAAAAGAGGTGAGTAGGCAATGACGCCAATGATTGCATTCTTGTGAGGCTCTGATTAGCACTCAATGG
ACCTACAGTTTACATGTGAAAAGAACGGAGTTGGGGGGTGTGAATTACACATTCATCTTGCACTCAGTAG
ATCTGTATTTTAGGTTAGATAAAGCAAGCATGTGAAATCACAGCTGTTTGGGAACAAAAGGAAGGCGGTT
TTTGCATGACTCAGTTATCAAGCTTTACTTTCCTTTTGGCAGAGTTTGGGGTCCTCAGATTTTTATTGTC
CTTTCACAGATATGTCTAGGACCGAGCTCGGGCTGGGCATAAAAGTCAGGGCAGAGCCATCTATTGCTTA
CATTTGCTTCTGGGATCCAGATCTTTCGAAGCTAGCGCTACCGGTCGCCACCATGGTGAGCAAGGGCGAG
GAGCTGTTCACCGGGGTGGTGCCCATCCTGGTCGAGCTGGACGGCGACGTAAACGGCCACAAGTTCAGCG
TGTCCGGCGAGGGCGAGGGCGATGCCACCTACGGCAAGCTGACCCTGAAGCTGATCTGCACCACCGGCAA
GCTGCCCGTGCCCTGGCCCACCCTCGTGACCACCCTGGGCTACGGCGTGCAGTGCTTCGCCCGCTACCCC
GACCACATGAAGCAGCACGACTTCTTCAAGTCCGCCATGCCCGAAGGCTACGTCCAGGAGCGCACCATCT
TCTTCAAGGACGACGGCAACTACAAGACCCGCGCCGAGGTGAAGTTCGAGGGCGACACCCTGGTGAACCG
CATCGAGCTGAAGGGCATCGACTTCAAGGAGGACGGCAACATCCTGGGGCACAAGCTGGAGTACAACTAC
AACAGCCACAACGTCTATATCACCGCCGACAAGCAGAAGAACGGCATCAAGGCCAACTTCAAGATCCGCC
ACAACATCGAGGACGGCGGCGTGCAGCTCGCCGACCACTACCAGCAGAACACCCCCATCGGCGACGGCCC
CGTGCTGCTGCCCGACAACCACTACCTGAGCTACCAGTCCAAGCTGAGCAAAGACCCCAACGAGAAGCGC
GATCACATGGTCCTGCTGGAGTTCGTGACCGCCGCCGGGATCACTCTCGGCATGGACGAGCTGTACAAGT
AAGTCGACGGCGCGCCGCGGCCGCGAATTCGATATCATAATCAACCTCTGGATTACAAAATTTGTGAAAG
ATTGACTGGTATTCTTAACTATGTTGCTCCTTTTACGCTATGTGGATACGCTGCTTTAATGCCTTTGTAT
CATGCTATTGCTTCCCGTATGGCTTTCATTTTCTCCTCCTTGTATAAATCCTGGTTAGTTCTTGCCACGG
CGGAACTCATCGCCGCCTGCCTTGCCCGCTGCTGGACAGGGGCTCGGCTGTTGGGCACTGACAATTCCGT
GGCTCGAGAGATCTTCGACTGTGCCTTCTAGTTGCCAGCCATCTGTTGTTTGCCCCTCCCCCGTGCCTTC
CTTGACCCTGGAAGGTGCCACTCCCACTGTCCTTTCCTAATAAAATGAGGAAATTGCATCGCATTGTCTG
AGTAGGTGTCATTCTATTCTGGGGGGTGGGGTGGGGCAGGACAGCAAGGGGGAGGATTGGGAAGACAATA
GCAGGCATGAGATCTCACGTGCGGACCGAGCGGCCGCAGGAACCCCTAGTGATGGAGTTGGCCACTCCCT
CTCTGCGCGCTCGCTCGCTCACTGAGGCCGGGCGACCAAAGGTCGCCCGACGCCCGGGCTTTGCCCGGGC
GGCCTCAGTGAGCGAGCGAGCGCGCAGCTGCCTGCAGGGGCGCCTGATGCGGTATTTTCTCCTTACGCAT
CTGTGCGGTATTTCACACCGCATA
[95 nt withheld, positions 2125-2219]
T
[46 nt withheld, positions 2221-2266]
C
[141 nt withheld, positions 2268-2408]
CCTTTGACGTTGGAGTCCACGTTCTTT
[37 nt withheld, positions 2436-2472]
ACTCTATCTCGGGCTATTCTTTTGATTTATAAGGGATTTTGCCGATTTCGGTCTATTGGTTAAAAAATGA
GCTGATTTAACAAAAATTTAACGCGAATTTTAACAAAATATTAACGTTTACAATTTTATGGTGCACTCTC
AGTACAATCTGCTCTGATGCCGCATAGTTAAGCCAGCCCCGACACCCGCCAACACCCGCTGACGCGCCCT
GACGGGCTTGTCTGCTCCCGGCATCCGCTTACAGACAAGCTGTGACCGTCTCCGGGAGCTGCATGTGTCA
GAGGTTTTCACCGTCATCACCGAAACGCGCGAGACGAAAGGGCCTCGTGATACGCCTATTTTTATAGGTT
AATGTCATGATAATAATGGTTTCTTAGACGTCAGGTGGCACTTTTCGGGGAAATGTGCGCGGAACCCCTA
TTTGTTTATTTTTCTAAATACATTCAAATATGTATCCGCTCATGAGACAATAACCCTGATAAATGCTTCA
ATAATATTGAAAAAGGAAGAGTATGAGTATTCAACATTTCCGTGTCGCCCTTATTCCCTTTTTTGCGGCA
TTTTGCCTTCCTGTTTTTGCTCACCCAGAAACGCTGGTGAAAGTAAAAGATGCTGAAGATCAGTTGGGTG
CACGAGTGGGTTACATCGAACTGGATCTCAACAGCGGTAAGATCCTTGAGAGTTTTCGCCCCGAAGAACG
TTTTCCAATGATGAGCACTTTTAAAGTTCTGCTATGTGGCGCGGTATTATCCCGTATTGACGCCGGGCAA
GAGCAACTCGGTCGCCGCATACACTATTCTCAGAATGACTTGGTTGAGTACTCACCAGTCACAGAAAAGC
ATCTTACGGATGGCATGACAGTAAGAGAATTATGCAGTGCTGCCATAACCATGAGTGATAACACTGCGGC
CAACTTACTTCTGACAACGATCGGAGGACCGAAGGAGCTAACCGCTTTTTTGCACAACATGGGGGATCAT
GTAACTCGCCTTGATCGTTGGGAACCGGAGCTGAATGAAGCCATACCAAACGACGAGCGTGACACCACGA
TGCCTGTAGCAATGGCAACAACGTTGCGCAAACTATTAACTGGCGAACTACTTACTCTAGCTTCCCGGCA
ACAATTAATAGACTGGATGGAGGCGGATAAAGTTGCAGGACCACTTCTGCGCTCGGCCCTTCCGGCTGGC
TGGTTTATTGCTGATAAATCTGGAGCCGGTGAGCGTGGGTCTCGCGGTATCATTGCAGCACTGGGGCCAG
ATGGTAAGCCCTCCCGTATCGTAGTTATCTACACGACGGGGAGTCAGGCAACTATGGATGAACGAAATAG
ACAGATCGCTGAGATAGGTGCCTCACTGATTAAGCATTGGTAACTGTCAGACCAAGTTTACTCATATATA
CTTTAGATTGATTTAAAACTTCATTTTTAATTTAAAAGGATCTAGGTGAAGATCCTTTTTGATAATCTCA
TGACCAAAATCCCTTAACGTGAGTTTTCGTTCCACTGAGCGTCAGACCCCGTAGAAAAGATCAAAGGATC
TTCTTGAGATCCTTTTTTTCTGCGCGTAATCTGCTGCTTGCAAACAAAAAAACCACCGCTACCAGCGGTG
GTTTGTTTGCCGGATCAAGAGCTACCAACTCTTTTTCCGAAGGTAACTGGCTTCAGCAGAGCGCAGATAC
CAAATACTGTTCTTCTAGTGTAGCCGTAGTTAGGCCACCACTTCAAGAACTCTGTAGCACCGCCTACATA
CCTCGCTCTGCTAATCCTGTTACCAGTGGCTGCTGCCAGTGGCGATAAGTCGTGTCTTACCGGGTTGGAC
TCAAGACGATAGTTACCGGATAAGGCGCAGCGGTCGGGCTGAACGGGGGGTTCGTGCACACAGCCCAGCT
TGGAGCGAACGACCTACACCGAACTGAGATACCTACAGCGTGAGCTATGAGAAAGCGCCACGCTTCCCGA
AGGGAGAAAGGCGGACAGGTATCCGGTAAGCGGCAGGGTCGGAACAGGAGAGCGCACGAGGGAGCTTCCA
GGGGGAAACGCCTGGTATCTTTATAGTCCTGTCGGGTTTCGCCACCTCTGACTTGAGCGTCGATTTTTGT
GATGCTCGTCAGGGGGGCGGAGCCTATGGAAAAACGCCAGCAACGCGGCCTTTTTACGGTTCCTGGCCTT
TTGCTGGCCTTTTGCTCACATGT
